Addgene plasmid #111460: Kv7.4 (1-645, Δ368-523)/I346A/HA tag/pcDNA3.1
Purpose: Electrophysiology in HEK cell
Depositing lab: Dan Minor. Depositing organization: University of California, San Francisco (UCSF). Publication: A Calmodulin C-Lobe Ca(2+)-Dependent Switch Governs Kv7 Channel Function. Chang A, Abderemane-Ali F, Hura GL, Rossen ND, Gate RE, Minor DL Jr.. Neuron. 2018 Feb 21;97(4):836-852.e6. doi: 10.1016/j.neuron.2018.01.035. Epub 2018 Feb 8. PubMed 29429937.
Backbone
  Vector backbone: pcDNA3.1
  Backbone manufacturer: Invitrogen
  Vector type: Mammalian Expression
Growth in bacteria
  Bacterial resistance: Ampicillin, 100 μg/mL
  Growth temperature: 37°C
  Growth strain: DH5alpha
  Copy number: High Copy
Gene/Insert
  Gene/Insert name: potassium voltage-gated channel subfamily KQT member 4 isoform a [Homo sapiens]
  Species: H. sapiens (human)
  Mutation: Kv7.4 (1-645, Δ368-523)/I346A, C643A
  Entrez Gene: KCNQ4 (a.k.a. DFNA2, DFNA2A, KV7.4)
  Tag / fusion protein: Ha Tag (N terminal on insert)
  Cloning method: Ligation Independent Cloning
  Sequencing primers: 5′ CMV Forward; 3′ GCGGACTTGAAGAAGTC
Terms and licenses: Academic/Nonprofit Terms; Industry Terms: Not Available to Industry
How to cite: Kv7.4 (1-645, Δ368-523)/I346A/HA tag/pcDNA3.1 was a gift from Dan Minor (Addgene plasmid # 111460 ; http://n2t.net/addgene:111460 ; RRID:Addgene_111460)
