[The description below was written by a language model from this plasmid's Addgene catalogue record and pLannotate feature annotations shown in this document.]
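Description:
Kv7.4 (1-645, Δ368-523)/I346A/HA tag/pcDNA3.1 is a mammalian expression plasmid built on the Invitrogen pcDNA3.1 backbone and carrying an engineered form of human KCNQ4, the voltage-gated potassium channel Kv7.4 (isoform a). It is maintained in E. coli as a high-copy plasmid through a ColE1/pUC-type origin and selected with ampicillin via the β-lactamase gene. An f1 origin is also present. For mammalian cells, the backbone supplies an SV40 promoter-driven neomycin resistance cassette with an SV40 polyadenylation signal, which would allow G418 selection of stable lines.

The channel coding sequence sits downstream of the CMV immediate-early enhancer and promoter and is terminated by the bovine growth hormone poly(A) signal. Flanking T7 and SP6 promoters come from the backbone. According to the record, the insert spans residues 1-645 with an internal deletion of residues 368-523 and carries the point substitutions I346A and C643A, with an HA tag listed at the N terminus of the insert. The HA tag is not picked up as a separate feature in the annotation. The annotated sequence also shows elements not mentioned in the catalogue fields: a partial TEV protease site, EGFP and a polyhistidine tag lie directly downstream of the KCNQ4 fragment. This suggests a cleavable C-terminal fluorescent and affinity fusion, though the table alone does not confirm that they are in frame.

The stated purpose is electrophysiology in HEK cells, where the construct allows functional recording of this truncated, mutated channel. It was deposited with a study of how calmodulin and calcium regulate Kv7 channel function.
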