Features (pLannotate 1.2.2; 24 found; start..end, strand, type, name):
     28..80      -  misc_feature   bom (fragment): basis of mobility region from pBR322
    235..614     +  enhancer       CMV enhancer: human cytomegalovirus immediate early enhancer
    615..818     +  promoter       CMV promoter: human cytomegalovirus (CMV) immediate early promoter
    814..847     +  LTR            5' LTR (truncated) (fragment): truncated 5' long terminal repeat (LTR) from HIV-1
    863..881     +  promoter       T7 promoter: promoter for bacteriophage T7 RNA polymerase
    965..2434    +  CDS            KCNQ4 (fragment): KCNQ4_HUMAN - Experimental evidence at protein level: Swiss-Prot protein existence level 1. Probably important in the regulation of neuronal excitability. May underlie a potassium current involved in regulating the excitability of sensory cells of the cochlea. KCNQ4 channels are blocked by linopirdin, XE991 and bepridil, whereas clofilium is without significant effect. Muscarinic agonist oxotremorine-M strongly suppress KCNQ4 current in CHO cells in which cloned KCNQ4 channels were coexpressed with M1 muscarinic receptors. From Homo sapiens (Human).
   2462..2478    +  CDS            TEV site (fragment): tobacco etch virus (TEV) protease recognition and cleavage site
   2483..3196    +  CDS            EGFP: EGFP is a basic (constitutively fluorescent) green fluorescent protein published in 1996, derived from Aequorea victoria. It is reported to be a rapidly-maturing weak dimer with moderate acid sensitivity.
   3197..3217    +  CDS            7xHis: 6xHis affinity tag
   3284..3302    -  promoter       SP6 promoter: promoter for bacteriophage SP6 RNA polymerase
   3328..3552    +  polyA_signal   bGH poly(A) signal: bovine growth hormone polyadenylation signal
   3556..3577    +  promoter       SV40 promoter (fragment): SV40 enhancer and early promoter
   3598..4026    +  rep_origin     f1 ori (sequence partly withheld): f1 bacteriophage origin of replication; arrow indicates direction of (+) strand synthesis
   4040..4369    +  promoter       SV40 promoter: SV40 enhancer and early promoter
   4436..5227    +  CDS            neo: KKA2_KLEPN - Also known as kan, nptII. Experimental evidence at protein level: Swiss-Prot protein existence level 1. Resistance to kanamycin, neomycin, paromomycin, ribostamycin, butirosin and gentamicin B. From Klebsiella pneumoniae.
   5251..5409    +  CDS            ble (fragment): BLE_KLEPN - Experimental evidence at protein level: Swiss-Prot protein existence level 1. Binding protein with a strong affinity to the bleomycin family of antibiotics. Binds to CL990; an antimitotic-antibiotic compound. From Klebsiella pneumoniae.
   5404..5525    +  polyA_signal   SV40 poly(A) signal: SV40 polyadenylation signal
   5598..5614    -  protein_bind   lac operator: The lac repressor binds to the lac operator to inhibit transcription in E. coli. This inhibition can be relieved by adding lactose or isopropyl-β-D-thiogalactopyranoside (IPTG). lac repressor encoded by lacI
   5622..5652    -  promoter       lac promoter: promoter for the E. coli lac operon
   5667..5688    -  protein_bind   CAP binding site: CAP binding activates transcription in the presence of cAMP. E. coli catabolite activator protein
   5701..5793    -  CDS            lacI (fragment): lac repressor; lacI; The lac repressor binds to the lac operator to inhibit transcription in E. coli. This inhibition can be relieved by adding lactose or isopropyl-β-D-thiogalactopyranoside (IPTG).
   5976..6564    -  rep_origin     ori: high-copy-number ColE1/pMB1/pBR322/pUC origin of replication
   6735..7595    -  CDS            AmpR: β-lactamase; bla; confers resistance to ampicillin, carbenicillin, and related antibiotics
   7596..7700    -  promoter       AmpR promoter: bla
>Addgene plasmid #111460 | Kv7.4 (1-645, Δ368-523)/I346A/HA tag/pcDNA3.1 | addgene full sequence | sequence record 215142 | Addgene NGS Result
GACGGATCGGGAGATCTCCCGATCCCCTATGGTGCACTCTCAGTACAATCTGCTCTGATGCCGCATAGTT
AAGCCAGTATCTGCTCCCTGCTTGTGTGTTGGAGGTCGCTGAGTAGTGCGCGAGCAAAATTTAAGCTACA
ACAAGGCAAGGCTTGACCGACAATTGCATGAAGAATCTGCTTAGGGTTAGGCGTTTTGCGCTGCTTCGCG
ATGTACGGGCCAGATATACGCGTTGACATTGATTATTGACTAGTTATTAATAGTAATCAATTACGGGGTC
ATTAGTTCATAGCCCATATATGGAGTTCCGCGTTACATAACTTACGGTAAATGGCCCGCCTGGCTGACCG
CCCAACGACCCCCGCCCATTGACGTCAATAATGACGTATGTTCCCATAGTAACGCCAATAGGGACTTTCC
ATTGACGTCAATGGGTGGAGTATTTACGGTAAACTGCCCACTTGGCAGTACATCAAGTGTATCATATGCC
AAGTACGCCCCCTATTGACGTCAATGACGGTAAATGGCCCGCCTGGCATTATGCCCAGTACATGACCTTA
TGGGACTTTCCTACTTGGCAGTACATCTACGTATTAGTCATCGCTATTACCATGGTGATGCGGTTTTGGC
AGTACATCAATGGGCGTGGATAGCGGTTTGACTCACGGGGATTTCCAAGTCTCCACCCCATTGACGTCAA
TGGGAGTTTGTTTTGGCACCAAAATCAACGGGACTTTCCAAAATGTCGTAACAACTCCGCCCCATTGACG
CAAATGGGCGGTAGGCGTGTACGGTGGGAGGTCTATATAAGCAGAGCTCTCTGGCTAACTAGAGAACCCA
CTGCTTACTGGCTTATCGAAATTAATACGACTCACTATAGGGAGACCCAAGCTTGGTACCGAGCTCGGAT
CCTTGGGTACTTCCAATCCATTTGATGTATCCATATGATGTTCCAGATTATGCTGCCGAGGCCCCCCCGC
GCCGCCTCGGCCTGGGTCCCCCGCCCGGGGACGCCCCCCGCGCGGAGCTAGTGGCGCTCACGGCCGTGCA
GAGCGAACAGGGCGAGGCGGGCGGGGGCGGCTCCCCGCGCCGCCTCGGCCTCCTGGGCAGCCCCCTGCCG
CCGGGCGCGCCCCTCCCTGGGCCGGGCTCCGGCTCGGGCTCCGCCTGCGGCCAGCGCTCCTCGGCCGCGC
ACAAGCGCTACCGCCGCCTGCAGAACTGGGTCTACAACGTGCTGGAGCGGCCCCGCGGCTGGGCCTTCGT
CTACCACGTCTTCATATTTTTGCTGGTCTTCAGCTGTCTGGTGCTGTCTGTGCTGTCCACTATCCAGGAG
CACCAGGAACTTGCCAACGAGTGTCTCCTCATCTTGGAATTCGTGATGATCGTGGTTTTCGGCTTGGAGT
ACATCGTCCGGGTCTGGTCCGCCGGATGCTGCTGCCGCTACCGAGGATGGCAGGGTCGCTTCCGCTTTGC
CAGAAAGCCCTTCTGTGTCATCGACTTCATCGTGTTCGTGGCCTCGGTGGCCGTCATCGCCGCGGGTACC
CAGGGCAACATCTTCGCCACGTCCGCGCTGCGCAGCATGCGCTTCCTGCAGATCCTGCGCATGGTGCGCA
TGGACCGCCGCGGCGGCACCTGGAAGCTGCTGGGCTCAGTGGTCTACGCGCATAGCAAGGAGCTGATCAC
CGCCTGGTACATCGGGTTCCTGGTGCTCATCTTCGCCTCCTTCCTGGTCTACCTGGCCGAGAAGGACGCC
AACTCCGACTTCTCCTCCTACGCCGACTCGCTCTGGTGGGGGACGATTACATTGACAACCATCGGCTATG
GTGACAAGACACCGCACACATGGCTGGGCAGGGTCCTGGCTGCTGGCTTCGCCTTACTGGGCATCTCTTT
CTTTGCCCTGCCTGCCGGCATCCTAGGCTCCGGCTTTGCCCTGAAGGTCCAGGAGCAGCACCGGCAGAAG
CACTTCGAGAAGCGGAGGATGCCGGCAGCCAACCTCGCCCAGGCTGCCTGGCGCCTGTACTCCACCGATA
TGAGCCGGGCCTACCTGACAGCCACCTGGTACAAGCTTGACGACATCATGCCTGCTGTGAAGACAGTCAT
CCGCTCCATCAGGATTCTCAAGTTCCTGGTGGCCAAAAGGAAATTCAAGGAGACACTGCGACCGTACGAC
GTGAAGGACGTCATTGAGCAGTACTCAGCAGGCCACCTGGACATGCTGGGCCGGATCAAGAGCCTGCAAA
CTCGGGTGGACCAAATTGTGGGTCGGGGGCCCGGGGACAGGAAGGCCCGGGAGAAGGGCGACAAGGGGCC
CTCCGACGCGGAGGTGGTGGATGAAATCAGCATGATGGGACGCGTGGTCAAGGTGGAGAAGCAGGTGCAG
TCCATCGAGCACAAGCTGGACCTGCTGTTGGGCTTCTATTCGCGCGCCCTGCGCTAAGGCAAATTGGGAT
TAATTAATCTCGAAAACCTGTACTTCCAATCCGTGAGCAAGGGCGAGGAGCTGTTCACCGGGGTGGTGCC
CATCCTGGTCGAGCTGGACGGCGACGTAAACGGCCACAAGTTCAGCGTGTCCGGCGAGGGCGAGGGCGAT
GCCACCTACGGCAAGCTGACCCTGAAGTTCATCTGCACCACCGGCAAGCTGCCCGTGCCCTGGCCCACCC
TCGTGACCACCCTGACCTACGGCGTGCAGTGCTTCAGCCGCTACCCCGACCACATGAAGCAGCACGACTT
CTTCAAGTCCGCCATGCCCGAAGGCTACGTCCAGGAGCGCACCATCTTCTTCAAGGACGACGGCAACTAC
AAGACCCGCGCCGAGGTGAAGTTCGAGGGCGACACCCTGGTGAACCGCATCGAGCTGAAGGGCATCGACT
TCAAGGAGGACGGCAACATCCTGGGGCACAAGCTGGAGTACAACTACAACAGCCACAACGTCTATATCAT
GGCCGACAAGCAGAAGAACGGCATCAAGGTGAACTTCAAGATCCGCCACAACATCGAGGACGGCAGCGTG
CAGCTCGCCGACCACTACCAGCAGAACACCCCCATCGGCGACGGCCCCGTGCTGCTGCCCGACAACCACT
ACCTGAGCACCCAGTCCGCCCTGAGCAAAGACCCCAACGAGAAGCGCGATCACATGGTCCTGCTGGAGTT
CGTGACCGCCGCCGGGATCACTCTCGGCATGGACGAGCTGTACAAGCATCACCATCACCATCACCATCAC
TAAGGATCCTGCAGATATCCATCACACTGGCGGCCGCTCGAGCATGCATCTAGAGGGCCCTATTCTATAG
TGTCACCTAAATGCTAGAGCTCGCTGATCAGCCTCGACTGTGCCTTCTAGTTGCCAGCCATCTGTTGTTT
GCCCCTCCCCCGTGCCTTCCTTGACCCTGGAAGGTGCCACTCCCACTGTCCTTTCCTAATAAAATGAGGA
AATTGCATCGCATTGTCTGAGTAGGTGTCATTCTATTCTGGGGGGTGGGGTGGGGCAGGACAGCAAGGGG
GAGGATTGGGAAGACAATAGCAGGCATGCTGGGGATGCGGTGGGCTCTATGGCTTCTGAGGCGGAAAGAA
CCAGCTGGGGCTCTAGGGGGTATCCCC
[124 nt withheld, positions 3598-3721]
C
[91 nt withheld, positions 3723-3813]
A
[49 nt withheld, positions 3815-3863]
CCTTTGACGTTGGAGTCCACGTTCTTT
[37 nt withheld, positions 3891-3927]
ACCCTATCTCGGTCTATTCTTTTGATTTATAAGGGATTTTGCCGATTTCGGCCTATTGGTTAAAAAATGA
GCTGATTTAACAAAAATTTAACGCGAATTAATTCTGTGGAATGTGTGTCAGTTAGGGTGTGGAAAGTCCC
CAGGCTCCCCAGCAGGCAGAAGTATGCAAAGCATGCATCTCAATTAGTCAGCAACCAGGTGTGGAAAGTC
CCCAGGCTCCCCAGCAGGCAGAAGTATGCAAAGCATGCATCTCAATTAGTCAGCAACCATAGTCCCGCCC
CTAACTCCGCCCATCCCGCCCCTAACTCCGCCCAGTTCCGCCCATTCTCCGCCCCATGGCTGACTAATTT
TTTTTATTTATGCAGAGGCCGAGGCCGCCTCTGCCTCTGAGCTATTCCAGAAGTAGTGAGGAGGCTTTTT
TGGAGGCCTAGGCTTTTGCAAAAAGCTCCCGGGAGCTTGTATATCCATTTTCGGATCTGATCAAGAGACA
GGATGAGGATCGTTTCGCATGATTGAACAAGATGGATTGCACGCAGGTTCTCCGGCCGCTTGGGTGGAGA
GGCTATTCGGCTATGACTGGGCACAACAGACAATCGGCTGCTCTGATGCCGCCGTGTTCCGGCTGTCAGC
GCAGGGGCGCCCGGTTCTTTTTGTCAAGACCGACCTGTCCGGTGCCCTGAATGAACTGCAGGACGAGGCA
GCGCGGCTATCGTGGCTGGCCACGACGGGCGTTCCTTGCGCAGCTGTGCTCGACGTTGTCACTGAAGCGG
GAAGGGACTGGCTGCTATTGGGCGAAGTGCCGGGGCAGGATCTCCTGTCATCTCACCTTGCTCCTGCCGA
GAAAGTATCCATCATGGCTGATGCAATGCGGCGGCTGCATACGCTTGATCCGGCTACCTGCCCATTCGAC
CACCAAGCGAAACATCGCATCGAGCGAGCACGTACTCGGATGGAAGCCGGTCTTGTCGATCAGGATGATC
TGGACGAAGAGCATCAGGGGCTCGCGCCAGCCGAACTGTTCGCCAGGCTCAAGGCGCGCATGCCCGACGG
CGAGGATCTCGTCGTGACCCATGGCGATGCCTGCTTGCCGAATATCATGGTGGAAAATGGCCGCTTTTCT
GGATTCATCGACTGTGGCCGGCTGGGTGTGGCGGACCGCTATCAGGACATAGCGTTGGCTACCCGTGATA
TTGCTGAAGAGCTTGGCGGCGAATGGGCTGACCGCTTCCTCGTGCTTTACGGTATCGCCGCTCCCGATTC
GCAGCGCATCGCCTTCTATCGCCTTCTTGACGAGTTCTTCTGAGCGGGACTCTGGGGTTCGAAATGACCG
ACCAAGCGACGCCCAACCTGCCATCACGAGATTTCGATTCCACCGCCGCCTTCTATGAAAGGTTGGGCTT
CGGAATCGTTTTCCGGGACGCCGGCTGGATGATCCTCCAGCGCGGGGATCTCATGCTGGAGTTCTTCGCC
CACCCCAACTTGTTTATTGCAGCTTATAATGGTTACAAATAAAGCAATAGCATCACAAATTTCACAAATA
AAGCATTTTTTTCACTGCATTCTAGTTGTGGTTTGTCCAAACTCATCAATGTATCTTATCATGTCTGTAT
ACCGTCGACCTCTAGCTAGAGCTTGGCGTAATCATGGTCATAGCTGTTTCCTGTGTGAAATTGTTATCCG
CTCACAATTCCACACAACATACGAGCCGGAAGCATAAAGTGTAAAGCCTGGGGTGCCTAATGAGTGAGCT
AACTCACATTAATTGCGTTGCGCTCACTGCCCGCTTTCCAGTCGGGAAACCTGTCGTGCCAGCTGCATTA
ATGAATCGGCCAACGCGCGGGGAGAGGCGGTTTGCGTATTGGGCGCTCTTCCGCTTCCTCGCTCACTGAC
TCGCTGCGCTCGGTCGTTCGGCTGCGGCGAGCGGTATCAGCTCACTCAAAGGCGGTAATACGGTTATCCA
CAGAATCAGGGGATAACGCAGGAAAGAACATGTGAGCAAAAGGCCAGCAAAAGGCCAGGAACCGTAAAAA
GGCCGCGTTGCTGGCGTTTTTCCATAGGCTCCGCCCCCCTGACGAGCATCACAAAAATCGACGCTCAAGT
CAGAGGTGGCGAAACCCGACAGGACTATAAAGATACCAGGCGTTTCCCCCTGGAAGCTCCCTCGTGCGCT
CTCCTGTTCCGACCCTGCCGCTTACCGGATACCTGTCCGCCTTTCTCCCTTCGGGAAGCGTGGCGCTTTC
TCATAGCTCACGCTGTAGGTATCTCAGTTCGGTGTAGGTCGTTCGCTCCAAGCTGGGCTGTGTGCACGAA
CCCCCCGTTCAGCCCGACCGCTGCGCCTTATCCGGTAACTATCGTCTTGAGTCCAACCCGGTAAGACACG
ACTTATCGCCACTGGCAGCAGCCACTGGTAACAGGATTAGCAGAGCGAGGTATGTAGGCGGTGCTACAGA
GTTCTTGAAGTGGTGGCCTAACTACGGCTACACTAGAAGAACAGTATTTGGTATCTGCGCTCTGCTGAAG
CCAGTTACCTTCGGAAAAAGAGTTGGTAGCTCTTGATCCGGCAAACAAACCACCGCTGGTAGCGGTGGTT
TTTTTGTTTGCAAGCAGCAGATTACGCGCAGAAAAAAAGGATCTCAAGAAGATCCTTTGATCTTTTCTAC
GGGGTCTGACGCTCAGTGGAACGAAAACTCACGTTAAGGGATTTTGGTCATGAGATTATCAAAAAGGATC
TTCACCTAGATCCTTTTAAATTAAAAATGAAGTTTTAAATCAATCTAAAGTATATATGAGTAAACTTGGT
CTGACAGTTACCAATGCTTAATCAGTGAGGCACCTATCTCAGCGATCTGTCTATTTCGTTCATCCATAGT
TGCCTGACTCCCCGTCGTGTAGATAACTACGATACGGGAGGGCTTACCATCTGGCCCCAGTGCTGCAATG
ATACCGCGAGACCCACGCTCACCGGCTCCAGATTTATCAGCAATAAACCAGCCAGCCGGAAGGGCCGAGC
GCAGAAGTGGTCCTGCAACTTTATCCGCCTCCATCCAGTCTATTAATTGTTGCCGGGAAGCTAGAGTAAG
TAGTTCGCCAGTTAATAGTTTGCGCAACGTTGTTGCCATTGCTACAGGCATCGTGGTGTCACGCTCGTCG
TTTGGTATGGCTTCATTCAGCTCCGGTTCCCAACGATCAAGGCGAGTTACATGATCCCCCATGTTGTGCA
AAAAAGCGGTTAGCTCCTTCGGTCCTCCGATCGTTGTCAGAAGTAAGTTGGCCGCAGTGTTATCACTCAT
GGTTATGGCAGCACTGCATAATTCTCTTACTGTCATGCCATCCGTAAGATGCTTTTCTGTGACTGGTGAG
TACTCAACCAAGTCATTCTGAGAATAGTGTATGCGGCGACCGAGTTGCTCTTGCCCGGCGTCAATACGGG
ATAATACCGCGCCACATAGCAGAACTTTAAAAGTGCTCATCATTGGAAAACGTTCTTCGGGGCGAAAACT
CTCAAGGATCTTACCGCTGTTGAGATCCAGTTCGATGTAACCCACTCGTGCACCCAACTGATCTTCAGCA
TCTTTTACTTTCACCAGCGTTTCTGGGTGAGCAAAAACAGGAAGGCAAAATGCCGCAAAAAAGGGAATAA
GGGCGACACGGAAATGTTGAATACTCATACTCTTCCTTTTTCAATATTATTGAAGCATTTATCAGGGTTA
TTGTCTCATGAGCGGATACATATTTGAATGTATTTAGAAAAATAAACAAATAGGGGTTCCGCGCACATTT
CCCCGAAAAGTGCCACCTGACGTC
